Addgene plasmid #29597: 426Gal-FUS-1-270aa-YFP
Depositing lab: Aaron Gitler. Depositing organization: University of Pennsylvania. Publication: Molecular determinants and genetic modifiers of aggregation and toxicity for the ALS disease protein FUS/TLS. Sun Z, Diaz Z, Fang X, Hart MP, Chesi A, Shorter J, Gitler AD. PLoS Biol. 2011 Apr;9(4):e1000614. doi: 10.1371/journal.pbio.1000614. Epub 2011 Apr 26. PubMed 21541367.
Backbone
  Vector backbone: pAG426Gal-ccdB-EYFP
  Backbone manufacturer: Susan Lindquist (Addgene plasmid # 14227)
  Backbone size w/o insert (bp): 8126
  Vector type: Yeast Expression
  Selectable markers: URA3
Growth in bacteria
  Bacterial resistance: Ampicillin, 100 μg/mL
  Growth temperature: 37°C
  Growth strain: ccdB Survival
  Growth instructions: ccdB Survival
  Copy number: High Copy
Gene/Insert
  Gene/Insert name: FUS-1-270aa (alt names: TLS; fused in sarcoma; translocated in liposarcoma)
  Species: H. sapiens (human)
  Insert size (bp): 807
  Mutation: Contains FUS aa# 1-270
  Entrez Gene: FUS (a.k.a. ALS6, ETM4, FUS1, HNRNPP2, POMP75, TLS, altFUS)
  Tag / fusion protein: YFP (C terminal on insert)
  Cloning method: Restriction Enzyme
  Sequencing primers: 5′ n/a
Terms and licenses: Academic/Nonprofit Terms; Industry Terms: Not Available to Industry
How to cite: 426Gal-FUS-1-270aa-YFP was a gift from Aaron Gitler (Addgene plasmid # 29597 ; http://n2t.net/addgene:29597 ; RRID:Addgene_29597)
