[The description below was written by a language model from this plasmid's Addgene catalogue record.]
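Description:
426Gal-FUS-1-270aa-YFP is a yeast expression plasmid built on pAG426Gal-ccdB-EYFP, a member of the pAG Gateway-compatible yeast vector series. The "426" designation conventionally denotes a high-copy 2μ episomal vector carrying URA3, and the record confirms URA3 as the yeast selectable marker, allowing maintenance in ura3 auxotrophic strains on medium lacking uracil. In bacteria the plasmid is selected with ampicillin and is listed as high copy. The record names a ccdB-tolerant strain for propagation, which reflects the parental destination vector. The ccdB cassette would normally be displaced by the insert, but the record does not clarify this, and it lists the cloning method as restriction enzyme rather than recombination. No feature table is provided, so origins and element positions cannot be confirmed directly.

The payload is an 807 bp fragment of human FUS (also called TLS, fused in sarcoma/translocated in liposarcoma) encoding amino acids 1–270, an N-terminal truncation of the protein, fused at its C terminus to YFP. As the backbone name indicates, expression is driven by a galactose-inducible GAL promoter, so the fusion is expressed when cells are shifted to galactose.

The associated work concerns the molecular determinants and genetic modifiers of aggregation and toxicity of the ALS-linked protein FUS. This construct fits a domain-mapping approach, in which inducible expression of a fluorescently tagged fragment in yeast lets its localisation and inclusion formation be followed by microscopy. Effects on cell growth can then be compared with those of full-length FUS or other truncations.
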