>Addgene plasmid #29597 | 426Gal-FUS-1-270aa-YFP | addgene partial sequence | sequence record 34946 | 29597 with GAL1
TGTGGATCCCCCATCACAAGTTTGTACAAAAAAGCAGGCTTCGAAGGAGATAACAAAATGGCCTCAAACG
ATTATACCCAACAAGCAACCCAAAGCTATGGGGCCTACCCCACCCAGCCCGGGCAGGGCTATTCCCAGCA
GAGCAGTCAGCCCTACGGACAGCAGAGTTACAGTGGTTATAGCCAGTCCACGGACACTTCAGGCTATGGC
CAGAGCAGCTATTCTTCTTATGGCCAGAGCCAGAACACAGGCTATGGAACTCAGTCAACTCCCCAGGGAT
ATGGCTCGACTGGCGGCTATGGCAGTAGCCAGAGCTCCCAATCGTCTTACGGGCAGCAGTCCTCCTATCC
TGGCTATGGCCAGCAGCCAGCTCCCAGCAGCACCTCGGGAAGTTACGGTAGCAGTTCTCAGAGCAGCAGC
TATGGGCAGCCCCAGAGTGGGAGCTACAGCCAGCAGCCTAGCTATGGTGGACAGCAGCAAAGCTATGGAC
AGCAGCAAAGCTATAATCCCCCTCAGGGCTATGGACAGCAGAACCAGTACAACAGCAGCAGTGGTGGTGG
AGGTGGAGGTGGANGTGGAGGTAACTATGGCCAAGATCAATCCTCCATGAGTAGTGGTGGTGGCAGTGGT
GGCGGTTATGGCAATCAAGACCAGAGTGGTGGAGGTGGCAGCGGTGGCTATGGACAGCAGGACCGTGGAG
GCCGCGGCAGGGGTGGCAGTGGTGGCGGCGGCGGCGGCGGCGGTGGTGGTTACAACCGCAGCAGTGGTGG
CTATGAACCCAGAGGTCGTGGAGGTGGCCGTGGAGGCAG
