>Addgene plasmid #29597 | 426Gal-FUS-1-270aa-YFP | addgene partial sequence | sequence record 34947 | 29597 with EGFP-N
GCTCCTCGCCCTTGCTCACCATTAAGCTTGATATCGAATTCCTGCAGCCCATCACCACTTTGTACAAGAA
AGCTGGGTCGTCCCGAGGGCCACCAAATTTATTGAAGCCACCACGGTCACTTCCGCCCATGCCACCTCTG
CCTCCACGGCCACCTCCACGACCTCTGGGTTCATAGCCACCACTGCTGCGGTTGTAACCACCACCGCCGC
CGCCGCCGCCGCCACCACTGCCACCCCTGCCGCGGCCTCCACGGTCCTGCTGTCCATAGCCACCGCTGCC
ACCTCCACCACTCTGGTCTTGATTGCCATAACCGCCACCACTGCCACCACCACTACTCATGGAGGATTGA
TCTTGGCCATAGTTACCTCCACCTCCACCTCCACCTCCACCACCACTGCTGCTGTTGTACTGGTTCTGCT
GTCCATAGCCCTGAGGGGGATTATAGCTTTGCTGCTGTCCATAGCTTTGCTGCTGTCCACCATAGCTAGG
CTGCTGGCTGTAGCTCCCACTCTGGGGCTGCCCATAGCTGCTGCTCTGAGAACTGCTACCGTAACTTCCC
GAGGTGCTGCTGGGAGCTGGCTGCTGGCCATAGCCAGGATAGGAGGACTGCTGCCCGTAAGACGATTGGG
AGCTCTGGCTACTGCCATAGCCGCCAGTCGAGCCATATCCCTGGGGAGTTGACTGAGTTCCATAGCCTGT
GTTCTGGCTCTGGCCATAAGAAGAATAGCTGCTCTGGCCATAGCCTGAAGTGTCCGTGGACTGGCTATAA
CCACTGTAACTCTGCTGTCCGTAGGGCTGACTGCTCTGCTGGGAATAGCCCTGCCCGGGCTGGGTGGGGT
AGGCCCCATAGCTTTGGGTTGCTTGTTGGGTA
